# Supplementary material for: FlpStop, a tool for conditional gene control in Drosophila
Source: eLife. 2017 Feb 17;6:e22279. doi: 10.7554/eLife.22279 (PMC5342825; doi:10.7554/eLife.22279)
Supplement: Supplementary file 1. — DOI: http://dx.doi.org/10.7554/eLife.22279.019 [file elife-22279-supp1.gb]

LOCUS       pFlpStop-attB-UAS-2.1-tdTom        7630 bp ss-DNA     linear   SYN 30-Apr-2014
DEFINITION  -
ACCESSION   -
KEYWORDS    -
SOURCE      -
FEATURES             Location/Qualifiers
     misc_recomb     8..1438
                     /note="tdTomato"
     terminator      1451..2148
                     /note="SV40 termination signal"
     terminator      2149..2932
                     /note="Tubulin alpha1"
     misc_feature    <2947..3049
                     /note="MHC splice acceptor"
     terminator      complement(3070..3080)
                     /note="stop codons (3 Frames)"
     terminator      3081..3778
                     /note="SV40"
     misc_feature    complement(3799..3846)
                     /note="F3"
     primer_bind     3876..3896
                     /note="FRTspacer_3p_for (primer)"
     misc_feature    complement(3897..3944)
                     /note="FRT"
     misc_feature    complement(<3979..4217)
                     /note="hsp70Bb TATA box and transcription start"
     promoter        complement(4218..4325)
                     /note="5xUAS"
     misc_recomb     complement(4365..4464)
                     /note="attB"
     CDS             complement(5689..6549)
                     /codon_start=1
                     /db_xref="GI:347979168"
                     /product="AmpC"
                     /protein_id="AEP38952.1"
                     /transl_table=11
                     /translation="MSIQHFRVALIPFFAAFCLPVFAHPETLVKVKDAEDQLGARVGYI
                     ELDLNSGKILESFRPEERFPMMSTFKVLLCGAVLSRIDAGQEQLGRRIHYSQNDLVEYS
                     PVTEKHLTDGMTVRELCSAAITMSDNTAANLLLTTIGGPKELTAFLHNMGDHVTRLDRW
                     EPELNEAIPNDERDTTMPVAMATTLRKLLTGELLTLASRQQLIDWMEADKVAGPLLRSA
                     LPAGWFIADKSGAGERGSRGIIAALGPDGKPSRIVVIYTTGSQATMDERNRQIAEIGAS
                     LIKHW"
     misc_recomb     7342..7441
                     /note="attB"
     misc_feature    7483..7530
                     /note="F3"
     primer_bind     complement(7523..7544)
                     /note="FRTspacer_5p_rev (primer)"
     misc_feature    7581..7628
                     /note="FRT"
BASE COUNT      2022 A      1780 C      1872 G      1954 T         0 OTHER
ORIGIN      ?
        1 GGCCGCTATG GTGTCCAAGG GCGAGGAAGT GATCAAGGAG TTCATGCGCT TCAAAGTGCG
       61 CATGGAGGGC AGCATGAACG GCCACGAGTT CGAGATTGAG GGCGAGGGCG AGGGACGCCC
      121 ATATGAGGGA ACCCAGACCG CCAAGCTGAA AGTGACCAAG GGCGGACCCC TGCCCTTCGC
      181 CTGGGATATT CTGAGCCCCC AGTTTATGTA CGGCAGCAAG GCCTACGTGA AGCACCCCGC
      241 CGATATCCCC GATTACAAGA AGCTGAGCTT CCCCGAGGGC TTCAAGTGGG AGCGCGTGAT
      301 GAACTTCGAG GATGGCGGCC TCGTGACCGT GACCCAGGAT AGCAGTCTGC AGGATGGCAC
      361 CCTGATCTAC AAAGTGAAGA TGCGCGGCAC CAACTTCCCC CCCGATGGAC CCGTGATGCA
      421 GAAGAAGACC ATGGGCTGGG AGGCCAGCAC CGAGCGCCTG TATCCACGCG ACGGCGTGCT
      481 GAAGGGCGAG ATTCATCAGG CCCTGAAGCT GAAGGACGGC GGCCACTACC TGGTGGAGTT
      541 CAAGACCATC TACATGGCCA AGAAGCCCGT GCAGCTGCCC GGCTACTACT ACGTGGACAC
      601 CAAGCTGGAT ATCACCAGCC ACAACGAGGA TTACACCATC GTGGAGCAGT ACGAGCGCAG
      661 CGAGGGCCGC CACCATCTGT TTCTGGGACA CGGAACCGGC AGCACCGGAA GCGGAAGTAG
      721 TGGAACCGCC AGCAGCGAGG ATAACAACAT GGCCGTGATT AAGGAGTTTA TGCGCTTTAA
      781 AGTGCGCATG GAGGGATCCA TGAATGGACA TGAGTTTGAG ATCGAGGGCG AGGGCGAGGG
      841 ACGCCCCTAC GAGGGCACGC AGACGGCCAA GCTGAAAGTG ACGAAGGGCG GACCGCTGCC
      901 GTTTGCCTGG GACATCCTGT CGCCGCAGTT TATGTATGGC TCGAAGGCCT ATGTGAAGCA
      961 CCCGGCCGAC ATTCCGGACT ATAAGAAGCT GTCGTTCCCA GAGGGATTCA AGTGGGAGCG
     1021 CGTGATGAAT TTTGAGGACG GCGGACTCGT GACCGTGACG CAGGACAGTT CCCTGCAGGA
     1081 CGGAACGCTG ATCTATAAAG TGAAGATGCG CGGAACGAAT TTCCCGCCGG ACGGCCCAGT
     1141 GATGCAGAAG AAGACGATGG GATGGGAGGC CTCGACCGAG CGCCTGTACC CCCGCGACGG
     1201 CGTGCTGAAG GGCGAGATCC ACCAGGCCCT GAAGCTGAAG GATGGCGGAC GCTATCTGGT
     1261 GGAGTTTAAG ACGATCTATA TGGCCAAGAA GCCAGTGCAG CTGCCGGGAT ATTACTATGT
     1321 GGATACGAAG CTGGACATTA CCTCGCACAA TGAGGACTAT ACGATTGTGG AGCAGTATGA
     1381 GCGCTCGGAG GGACGCCATC ACCTGTTTCT GTACGGCATG GATGAGCTGT ATAAGTAGGA
     1441 GGCCGGCCTC GATCTTTGTG AAGGAACCTT ACTTCTGTGG TGTGACATAA TTGGACAAAC
     1501 TACCTACAGA GATTTAAAGC TCTAAGGTAA ATATAAAATT TTTAAGTGTA TAATGTGTTA
     1561 AACTACTGAT TCTAATTGTT TGTGTATTTT AGATTCCAAC CTATGGAACT GATGAATGGG
     1621 AGCAGTGGTG GAATGCCTTT AATGAGGAAA ACCTGTTTTG CTCAGAAGAA ATGCCATCTA
     1681 GTGATGATGA GGCTACTGCT GACTCTCAAC ATTCTACTCC TCCAAAAAAG AAGAGAAAGG
     1741 TAGAAGACCC CAAGGACTTT CCTTCAGAAT TGCTAAGTTT TTTGAGTCAT GCTGTGTTTA
     1801 GTAATAGAAC TCTTGCTTGC TTTGCTATTT ACACCACAAA GGAAAAAGCT GCACTGCTAT
     1861 ACAAGAAAAT TATGGAAAAA TATTTGATGT ATAGTGCCTT GACTAGAGAT CATAATCAGC
     1921 CATACCACAT TTGTAGAGGT TTTACTTGCT TTAAAAAACC TCCCACACCT CCCCCTGAAC
     1981 CTGAAACATA AAATGAATGC AATTGTTGTT GTTAACTTGT TTATTGCAGC TTATAATGGT
     2041 TACAAATAAA GCAATAGCAT CACAAATTTC ACAAATAAAG CATTTTTTTC ACTGCATTCT
     2101 AGTTGTGGTT TGTCCAAACT CATCAATGTA TCTTATCATG TCTGGATCTG CGTCGCGCCA
     2161 CTTCAACGCT CGATGGGAGC GTCATTGGTG GGCGGGGTAA CCGTCGAAAT CAGTGTTTAC
     2221 GCTTCCAATC GCAACAAAAA ATTCACTGCA ACACTGAAAA GCATACGAAA ACGATGAAGA
     2281 TTGTACGAGA AACCATAAAG TATTTTATCC ACAAAGACAC GTATAGCAGA AAAGCCAAGT
     2341 TAACTCGGCG ATAAGTTGTG TACACAAGAA TAAAATCGGC CAGATTCAGT GTTGTCAGAA
     2401 ATAAGAAAAC CCCACTATGT TTTTCTTTGC CTTTTCTTTC TCCCAGCGAT CATTCATTTC
     2461 GTGGTGAAAG AACGGGGTCA TTGCACGGAG TTTCGACTGC GGGAAAGCAG AGCTGCCGTT
     2521 CACTTCGTCT ATAATTAGCG CTTTCTATTT TCCCCGATTC GGGCCGCTGC TGCGCTTTTC
     2581 CGCCTGCTGT TTGTGGCAAG TGTAGCAGCA GGCTGTGCAC GCAGTGTGGC ATGCACTTGG
     2641 CTTTCCACCG TTGGTATCGA TTCTCTGGGA CGATGAGTCA TTCCTTTCGG GGCCACAGCA
     2701 TAATCGTTGC CAGCTCACCG AAATGGTGAC TTCATTTCTT AACTGCCGTC AAGCATGCGA
     2761 TTGTACATAC ATACATATTT ATATATGTAC ATATTTATGT GACTATGGTA GGTCGATATA
     2821 ATAGCAATCA ACGCAAGCAA ATGTGTCAGT CCTGCTTACA GGAACGATTC TATTTAGTAA
     2881 TTTTCGTTGT ATAAAGTAAT TATGTATGTA TGTAAGCCCC ATAAATCTGA AAACCGGTAC
     2941 TAGTACGAAA GTCGATCCAA CATGGCGACT TGTCCCATCC CCGGCATGTT TAAATATACT
     3001 AATTATTCTT GAACTAATTT TAATCAACCG ATTTATCTCT CTTCCGCAGG TCTAACTAAC
     3061 TAACAAAATT GACTAAGTGA GATCTTTGTG AAGGAACCTT ACTTCTGTGG TGTGACATAA
     3121 TTGGACAAAC TACCTACAGA GATTTAAAGC TCTAAGGTAA ATATAAAATT TTTAAGTGTA
     3181 TAATGTGTTA AACTACTGAT TCTAATTGTT TGTGTATTTT AGATTCCAAC CTATGGAACT
     3241 GATGAATGGG AGCAGTGGTG GAATGCCTTT AATGAGGAAA ACCTGTTTTG CTCAGAAGAA
     3301 ATGCCATCTA GTGATGATGA GGCTACTGCT GACTCTCAAC ATTCTACTCC TCCAAAAAAG
     3361 AAGAGAAAGG TAGAAGACCC CAAGGACTTT CCTTCAGAAT TGCTAAGTTT TTTGAGTCAT
     3421 GCTGTGTTTA GTAATAGAAC TCTTGCTTGC TTTGCTATTT ACACCACAAA GGAAAAAGCT
     3481 GCACTGCTAT ACAAGAAAAT TATGGAAAAA TATTTGATGT ATAGTGCCTT GACTAGAGAT
     3541 CATAATCAGC CATACCACAT TTGTAGAGGT TTTACTTGCT TTAAAAAACC TCCCACACCT
     3601 CCCCCTGAAC TCGAAACATA AAATGAATGC AATTGTTGTT GTTAACTTGT TTATTGCAGC
     3661 TTATAATGGT TACAAATAAA GCAATAGCAT CACAAATTTC ACAAATAAAG CATTTTTTTC
     3721 ACTGCATTCT AGTTGTGGTT TGTCCAAACT CATCAATGTA TCTTATCATG TCTGGATCTT
     3781 AATTAAATCG ATCCTAGGGA AGTTCCTATA CTATTTGAAG AATAGGAACT TCGGAATAGG
     3841 AACTTCTAAG AGGTTTCATA TTGCTAATAG CAGCTACAAT CCAGCTACCA TTCTGCGAAG
     3901 TTCCTATACT TTCTAGAGAA TAGGAACTTC GGAATAGGAA CTTCGCTGGT ACCCTCGAGC
     3961 CCAATTCCCT ATTCAGAGTT CTCTTCTTGT ATTCAATAAT TACTTCTTGG CAGATTTCAG
     4021 TAGTTGCAGT TGATTTACTT GGTTGCTGGT TACTTTTAAT TGATTCACTT TAACTTGCAC
     4081 TTTACTGCAG ATTGTTTAGC TTGTTCAGCT GCGCTTGTTT ATTTGCTTAG CTTTCGCTTA
     4141 GCGACGTGTT CACTTTGCTT GTTTGAATTG AATTGTCGCT CCGTAGACGA AGCGCCTCTA
     4201 TTTATACTCC GGCGCTCGCT AGAGTCTCCG CTCGGAGGAC AGTACTCCGC TCGGAGGACA
     4261 GTACTCCGCT CGGAGGACAG TACTCCGCTC GGAGGACAGT ACTCCGCTCG GAGGACAGTA
     4321 CTCCGACCTG CAGGGAATTC CTGCAGACTA GTTCTAGAGT CGACCATCAT GATGGACCAG
     4381 ATGGGTGAGG TGGAGTACGC GCCCGGGGAG CCCAAGGGCA CGCCCTGGCA CCCGCACCGC
     4441 GGCTTCGAGA CCGTGACCTA CATCATGCAT GGTACCCAGC TTTTGTTCCC TTTAGTGAGG
     4501 GTTAATTGCG CGCTTGGCGT AATCATGGTC ATAGCTGTTT CCTGTGTGAA ATTGTTATCC
     4561 GCTCACAATT CCACACAACA TACGAGCCGG AAGCATAAAG TGTAAAGCCT GGGGTGCCTA
     4621 ATGAGTGAGC TAACTCACAT TAATTGCGTT GCGCTCACTG CCCGCTTTCC AGTCGGGAAA
     4681 CCTGTCGTGC CAGCTGCATT AATGAATCGG CCAACGCGCG GGGAGAGGCG GTTTGCGTAT
     4741 TGGGCGCTCT TCCGCTTCCT CGCTCACTGA CTCGCTGCGC TCGGTCGTTC GGCTGCGGCG
     4801 AGCGGTATCA GCTCACTCAA AGGCGGTAAT ACGGTTATCC ACAGAATCAG GGGATAACGC
     4861 AGGAAAGAAC ATGTGAGCAA AAGGCCAGCA AAAGGCCAGG AACCGTAAAA AGGCCGCGTT
     4921 GCTGGCGTTT TTCCATAGGC TCCGCCCCCC TGACGAGCAT CACAAAAATC GACGCTCAAG
     4981 TCAGAGGTGG CGAAACCCGA CAGGACTATA AAGATACCAG GCGTTTCCCC CTGGAAGCTC
     5041 CCTCGTGCGC TCTCCTGTTC CGACCCTGCC GCTTACCGGA TACCTGTCCG CCTTTCTCCC
     5101 TTCGGGAAGC GTGGCGCTTT CTCATAGCTC ACGCTGTAGG TATCTCAGTT CGGTGTAGGT
     5161 CGTTCGCTCC AAGCTGGGCT GTGTGCACGA ACCCCCCGTT CAGCCCGACC GCTGCGCCTT
     5221 ATCCGGTAAC TATCGTCTTG AGTCCAACCC GGTAAGACAC GACTTATCGC CACTGGCAGC
     5281 AGCCACTGGT AACAGGATTA GCAGAGCGAG GTATGTAGGC GGTGCTACAG AGTTCTTGAA
     5341 GTGGTGGCCT AACTACGGCT ACACTAGAAG GACAGTATTT GGTATCTGCG CTCTGCTGAA
     5401 GCCAGTTACC TTCGGAAAAA GAGTTGGTAG CTCTTGATCC GGCAAACAAA CCACCGCTGG
     5461 TAGCGGTGGT TTTTTTGTTT GCAAGCAGCA GATTACGCGC AGAAAAAAAG GATCTCAAGA
     5521 AGATCCTTTG ATCTTTTCTA CGGGGTCTGA CGCTCAGTGG AACGAAAACT CACGTTAAGG
     5581 GATTTTGGTC ATGAGATTAT CAAAAAGGAT CTTCACCTAG ATCCTTTTAA ATTAAAAATG
     5641 AAGTTTTAAA TCAATCTAAA GTATATATGA GTAAACTTGG TCTGACAGTT ACCAATGCTT
     5701 AATCAGTGAG GCACCTATCT CAGCGATCTG TCTATTTCGT TCATCCATAG TTGCCTGACT
     5761 CCCCGTCGTG TAGATAACTA CGATACGGGA GGGCTTACCA TCTGGCCCCA GTGCTGCAAT
     5821 GATACCGCGA GACCCACGCT CACCGGCTCC AGATTTATCA GCAATAAACC AGCCAGCCGG
     5881 AAGGGCCGAG CGCAGAAGTG GTCCTGCAAC TTTATCCGCC TCCATCCAGT CTATTAATTG
     5941 TTGCCGGGAA GCTAGAGTAA GTAGTTCGCC AGTTAATAGT TTGCGCAACG TTGTTGCCAT
     6001 TGCTACAGGC ATCGTGGTGT CACGCTCGTC GTTTGGTATG GCTTCATTCA GCTCCGGTTC
     6061 CCAACGATCA AGGCGAGTTA CATGATCCCC CATGTTGTGC AAAAAAGCGG TTAGCTCCTT
     6121 CGGTCCTCCG ATCGTTGTCA GAAGTAAGTT GGCCGCAGTG TTATCACTCA TGGTTATGGC
     6181 AGCACTGCAT AATTCTCTTA CTGTCATGCC ATCCGTAAGA TGCTTTTCTG TGACTGGTGA
     6241 GTACTCAACC AAGTCATTCT GAGAATAGTG TATGCGGCGA CCGAGTTGCT CTTGCCCGGC
     6301 GTCAATACGG GATAATACCG CGCCACATAG CAGAACTTTA AAAGTGCTCA TCATTGGAAA
     6361 ACGTTCTTCG GGGCGAAAAC TCTCAAGGAT CTTACCGCTG TTGAGATCCA GTTCGATGTA
     6421 ACCCACTCGT GCACCCAACT GATCTTCAGC ATCTTTTACT TTCACCAGCG TTTCTGGGTG
     6481 AGCAAAAACA GGAAGGCAAA ATGCCGCAAA AAAGGGAATA AGGGCGACAC GGAAATGTTG
     6541 AATACTCATA CTCTTCCTTT TTCAATATTA TTGAAGCATT TATCAGGGTT ATTGTCTCAT
     6601 GAGCGGATAC ATATTTGAAT GTATTTAGAA AAATAAACAA ATAGGGGTTC CGCGCACATT
     6661 TCCCCGAAAA GTGCCACCTA AATTGTAAGC GTTAATATTT TGTTAAAATT CGCGTTAAAT
     6721 TTTTGTTAAA TCAGCTCATT TTTTAACCAA TAGGCCGAAA TCGGCAAAAT CCCTTATAAA
     6781 TCAAAAGAAT AGACCGAGAT AGGGTTGAGT GTTGTTCCAG TTTGGAACAA GAGTCCACTA
     6841 TTAAAGAACG TGGACTCCAA CGTCAAAGGN NNNNNNNNNN NNNNNNNNNN NNNNNNNNNN
     6901 NNNNNNNNNN NNNNNNNNTN NNNNNNNNNN NNNNNNNNNN NNNNNNNNNN NNNNNNNNNN
     6961 NNNNNNNNNN NNNNNNNNNN NNNNNNNNNN NNNNNNNNNN NNNNNNNNNN GNNNNNNNNN
     7021 NNNNNNNNNN NNNNNNNNNN NNNNNNNNNN NNNNNNNNNN NNNNNNNNNN NNNNNNNNNN
     7081 NNNNNNNNNN NNNNNNNNNN NNNNNNNNNN NNNNNNNNNN NNNNNNNNNN NNNNNCCCAT
     7141 TCGCCATTCA GGCTGCGCAA CTGTTGGGAA GGGCGATCGG TGCGGGCCTC TTCGCTATTA
     7201 CGCCAGCTGG CGAAAGGGGG ATGTGCTGCA AGGCGATTAA GTTGGGTAAC GCCAGGGTTT
     7261 TCCCAGTCAC GACGTTGTAA AACGACGGCC AGTGAGCGCG CGTAATACGA CTCACTATAG
     7321 GGCGAATTGG AGCTCGCTAG CGATGTAGGT CACGGTCTCG AAGCCGCGGT GCGGGTGCCA
     7381 GGGCGTGCCC TTGGGCTCCC CGGGCGCGTA CTCCACCTCA CCCATCTGGT CCATCATGAT
     7441 GGTCGACAAG CTTGGATCCG ATGTCCCAAT ACGCGTAGGC CTGAAGTTCC TATTCCGAAG
     7501 TTCCTATTCT TCAAATAGTA TAGGAACTTC TCTTTGCACC ATTTCAAAGA ATAACAGTGA
     7561 TAATTTCTGG GTTAAGGCAA GAAGTTCCTA TTCCGAAGTT CCTATTCTCT AGAAAGTATA
     7621 GGAACTTCGC
//
